>Addgene plasmid #230629 | AiP1362 - pAAV-AiE2088m-minBG-SYFP2-4X2C-WPRE3-BGHpA | addgene full sequence | sequence record 466245 | Addgene NGS Result
GAGATAGGTGCCTCACTGATTAAGCATTGGTAACTGTCAGACCAAGTTTACTCATATATACTTTAGATTG
ATTTAAAACTTCATTTTTAATTTAAAAGGATCTAGGTGAAGATCCTTTTTGATAATCTCATGACCAAAAT
CCCTTAACGTGAGTTTTCGTTCCACTGAGCGTCAGACCCCGTAGAAAAGATCAAAGGATCTTCTTGAGAT
CCTTTTTTTCTGCGCGTAATCTGCTGCTTGCAAACAAAAAAACCACCGCTACCAGCGGTGGTTTGTTTGC
CGGATCAAGAGCTACCAACTCTTTTTCCGAAGGTAACTGGCTTCAGCAGAGCGCAGATACCAAATACTGT
TCTTCTAGTGTAGCCGTAGTTAGGCCACCACTTCAAGAACTCTGTAGCACCGCCTACATACCTCGCTCTG
CTAATCCTGTTACCAGTGGCTGCTGCCAGTGGCGATAAGTCGTGTCTTACCGGGTTGGACTCAAGACGAT
AGTTACCGGATAAGGCGCAGCGGTCGGGCTGAACGGGGGGTTCGTGCACACAGCCCAGCTTGGAGCGAAC
GACCTACACCGAACTGAGATACCTACAGCGTGAGCTATGAGAAAGCGCCACGCTTCCCGAAGGGAGAAAG
GCGGACAGGTATCCGGTAAGCGGCAGGGTCGGAACAGGAGAGCGCACGAGGGAGCTTCCAGGGGGAAACG
CCTGGTATCTTTATAGTCCTGTCGGGTTTCGCCACCTCTGACTTGAGCGTCGATTTTTGTGATGCTCGTC
AGGGGGGCGGAGCCTATGGAAAAACGCCAGCAACGCGGCCTTTTTACGGTTCCTGGCCTTTTGCTGGCCT
TTTGCTCACATGTCCTGCAGGCAGCTGCGCGCTCGCTCGCTCACTGAGGCCGCCCGGGCGTCGGGCGACC
TTTGGTCGCCCGGCCTCAGTGAGCGAGCGAGCGCGCAGAGAGGGAGTGGCCAACTCCATCACTAGGGGTT
CCTGCGGCCGCACGCGTTCATTTTAGTAGGAAAGTGGGATACTATCTTCTAAAGAGACTGTGCATCTTAT
ACTCCTATCTACCACATCATATTTACTGTCTATTCTTAGTTGGGTCTAAATTTCTAAGTAATTTTAAGTA
TTCATATTCTAGGCTACTGGGTCCTATAGATTAATATAAATATTTGATTGTAAGTTATGCAATAAAAATG
AAGAGATTTGTTTATATGCATCTAAATAAGAACATGCAGAATGTGTTCGGAACTTGAATATCCTTATCTC
CATGAAAATGGGAAAAATAAAAATAATTTAAACAAAGTGTTGAGTGGAACATGTGTAGCTGAAACACTTG
ATTTTCCCTAAAATATCTGAGTAATTACTTGAATTTCCTACTTTATCATTTGTCCATGGACAGCTGGTAT
CAGGCTATAAAAACAACAATAATTAGAGGCCCAAATAGTTCTTTTAATTACCCTAAAAGTCTGAAATTCA
CGTTTTTGTTGTCTAGAAGTATTCTAATCATGTTTAACAGCTGATTAGCAATTGGTCCATTTTTATGTTG
TAGAAAAGTGAAATGTGAATGGAAAATTGAAGAATAATTCCAAACCAAGGTAAATTATTACTGCTTTTCC
CTGCAATTGTTAGTTGAAAGGTGTGATTTGAGATAAGATCATTTACACTTAAAAGTGAATAGAAGAAATA
TAATAAGAGGGAATAGGCCTGTGAAGTTGTCAAGAATAAATTTTAAAATAAATGCAGCATTTTTTGCATT
TATGTCATAGTCTGTTTAAGCAGAGCTCGGGCTGGGCATAAAAGTCAGGGCAGAGCCATCTATTGCTTAC
ATTTGCTTCTGGGATCCAGATCTTTCGAAGCTAGCGCTACCGGTCGCCACCATGGTGAGCAAGGGCGAGG
AGCTGTTCACCGGGGTGGTGCCCATCCTGGTCGAGCTGGACGGCGACGTAAACGGCCACAAGTTCAGCGT
GTCCGGCGAGGGCGAGGGCGATGCCACCTACGGCAAGCTGACCCTGAAGCTGATCTGCACCACCGGCAAG
CTGCCCGTGCCCTGGCCCACCCTCGTGACCACCCTGGGCTACGGCGTGCAGTGCTTCGCCCGCTACCCCG
ACCACATGAAGCAGCACGACTTCTTCAAGTCCGCCATGCCCGAAGGCTACGTCCAGGAGCGCACCATCTT
CTTCAAGGACGACGGCAACTACAAGACCCGCGCCGAGGTGAAGTTCGAGGGCGACACCCTGGTGAACCGC
ATCGAGCTGAAGGGCATCGACTTCAAGGAGGACGGCAACATCCTGGGGCACAAGCTGGAGTACAACTACA
ACAGCCACAACGTCTATATCACCGCCGACAAGCAGAAGAACGGCATCAAGGCCAACTTCAAGATCCGCCA
CAACATCGAGGACGGCGGCGTGCAGCTCGCCGACCACTACCAGCAGAACACCCCCATCGGCGACGGCCCC
GTGCTGCTGCCCGACAACCACTACCTGAGCTACCAGTCCAAGCTGAGCAAAGACCCCAACGAGAAGCGCG
ATCACATGGTCCTGCTGGAGTTCGTGACCGCCGCCGGGATCACTCTCGGCATGGACGAGCTGTACAAGTA
AGTCGACGGCGCGCCGCGGCCTTAAAGAGACCGGTTCACTGTGACAGTAAAAGAGACCGGTTCACTGTGA
GAATGAAAGAGACCGGTTCACTGTGATCGGAAAAGAGACCGGTTCACTGTGAGCGGCCTTGAAACCCAGC
AGACAATGTAGCTCAGTAGAAACCCAGCAGACAATGTAGCTGAATGGAAACCCAGCAGACAATGTAGCTT
CGGAGAAACCCAGCAGACAATGTAGCTGTCGACGAATTCGATATCATAATCAACCTCTGGATTACAAAAT
TTGTGAAAGATTGACTGGTATTCTTAACTATGTTGCTCCTTTTACGCTATGTGGATACGCTGCTTTAATG
CCTTTGTATCATGCTATTGCTTCCCGTATGGCTTTCATTTTCTCCTCCTTGTATAAATCCTGGTTAGTTC
TTGCCACGGCGGAACTCATCGCCGCCTGCCTTGCCCGCTGCTGGACAGGGGCTCGGCTGTTGGGCACTGA
CAATTCCGTGGCTCGAGAGATCTTCGACTGTGCCTTCTAGTTGCCAGCCATCTGTTGTTTGCCCCTCCCC
CGTGCCTTCCTTGACCCTGGAAGGTGCCACTCCCACTGTCCTTTCCTAATAAAATGAGGAAATTGCATCG
CATTGTCTGAGTAGGTGTCATTCTATTCTGGGGGGTGGGGTGGGGCAGGACAGCAAGGGGGAGGATTGGG
AAGACAATAGCAGGCATGAGATCTCACGTGCGGACCGAGCGGCCGCAGGAACCCCTAGTGATGGAGTTGG
CCACTCCCTCTCTGCGCGCTCGCTCGCTCACTGAGGCCGGGCGACCAAAGGTCGCCCGACGCCCGGGCTT
TGCCCGGGCGGCCTCAGTGAGCGAGCGAGCGCGCAGCTGCCTGCAGGGGCGCCTGATGCGGTATTTTCTC
CTTACGCATCTGTGCGGTATTTCACACCGCATA
[95 nt withheld, positions 3534-3628]
T
[46 nt withheld, positions 3630-3675]
C
[141 nt withheld, positions 3677-3817]
CCTTTGACGTTGGAGTCCACGTTCTTT
[37 nt withheld, positions 3845-3881]
ACTCTATCTCGGGCTATTCTTTTGATTTATAAGGGATTTTGCCGATTTCGGTCTATTGGTTAAAAAATGA
GCTGATTTAACAAAAATTTAACGCGAATTTTAACAAAATATTAACGTTTACAATTTTATGGTGCACTCTC
AGTACAATCTGCTCTGATGCCGCATAGTTAAGCCAGCCCCGACACCCGCCAACACCCGCTGACGCGCCCT
GACGGGCTTGTCTGCTCCCGGCATCCGCTTACAGACAAGCTGTGACCGTCTCCGGGAGCTGCATGTGTCA
GAGGTTTTCACCGTCATCACCGAAACGCGCGAGACGAAAGGGCCTCGTGATACGCCTATTTTTATAGGTT
AATGTCATGATAATAATGGTTTCTTAGACGTCAGGTGGCACTTTTCGGGGAAATGTGCGCGGAACCCCTA
TTTGTTTATTTTTCTAAATACATTCAAATATGTATCCGCTCATGAGACAATAACCCTGATAAATGCTTCA
ATAATATTGAAAAAGGAAGAGTATGAGTATTCAACATTTCCGTGTCGCCCTTATTCCCTTTTTTGCGGCA
TTTTGCCTTCCTGTTTTTGCTCACCCAGAAACGCTGGTGAAAGTAAAAGATGCTGAAGATCAGTTGGGTG
CACGAGTGGGTTACATCGAACTGGATCTCAACAGCGGTAAGATCCTTGAGAGTTTTCGCCCCGAAGAACG
TTTTCCAATGATGAGCACTTTTAAAGTTCTGCTATGTGGCGCGGTATTATCCCGTATTGACGCCGGGCAA
GAGCAACTCGGTCGCCGCATACACTATTCTCAGAATGACTTGGTTGAGTACTCACCAGTCACAGAAAAGC
ATCTTACGGATGGCATGACAGTAAGAGAATTATGCAGTGCTGCCATAACCATGAGTGATAACACTGCGGC
CAACTTACTTCTGACAACGATCGGAGGACCGAAGGAGCTAACCGCTTTTTTGCACAACATGGGGGATCAT
GTAACTCGCCTTGATCGTTGGGAACCGGAGCTGAATGAAGCCATACCAAACGACGAGCGTGACACCACGA
TGCCTGTAGCAATGGCAACAACGTTGCGCAAACTATTAACTGGCGAACTACTTACTCTAGCTTCCCGGCA
ACAATTAATAGACTGGATGGAGGCGGATAAAGTTGCAGGACCACTTCTGCGCTCGGCCCTTCCGGCTGGC
TGGTTTATTGCTGATAAATCTGGAGCCGGTGAGCGTGGGTCTCGCGGTATCATTGCAGCACTGGGGCCAG
ATGGTAAGCCCTCCCGTATCGTAGTTATCTACACGACGGGGAGTCAGGCAACTATGGATGAACGAAATAG
ACAGATCGCT
Features (pLannotate 1.2.2; 14 found; start..end, strand, type, name):
    204..792     +  rep_origin     ori: high-copy-number ColE1/pMB1/pBR322/pUC origin of replication
    865..892     +  repeat_region  AAV2 ITR (fragment): inverted terminal repeat of adeno-associated virus serotype 2 inverted
    921..948     +  repeat_region  AAV2 ITR (fragment): inverted terminal repeat of adeno-associated virus serotype 2 inverted
   1872..2588    +  CDS            SYFP2: SYFP2 is a basic (constitutively fluorescent) yellow fluorescent protein published in 2006, derived from Aequorea victoria. It is reported to be a very rapidly-maturing monomer with moderate acid sensitivity.
   2848..3005    +  misc_feature   WPRE (fragment): woodchuck hepatitis virus posttranscriptional regulatory element
   3011..3091    +  misc_feature   WPRE (fragment): woodchuck hepatitis virus posttranscriptional regulatory element
   3108..3219    +  polyA_signal   bGH poly(A) signal: bovine growth hormone polyadenylation signal
   3337..3477    +  repeat_region  AAV2 ITR: inverted terminal repeat of adeno-associated virus serotype 2 inverted
   3482..3533    -  misc_feature   bom (fragment): basis of mobility region from pBR322
   3552..4007    +  rep_origin     f1 ori (sequence partly withheld): f1 bacteriophage origin of replication; arrow indicates direction of (+) strand synthesis
   4008..4057    -  misc_feature   bom (fragment): basis of mobility region from pBR322
   4159..4194    -  CDS            rop (fragment): Rop protein, which maintains plasmids at low copy number; rop
   4289..4393    +  promoter       AmpR promoter: bla
   4394..33      +  CDS            AmpR (across the origin): β-lactamase; bla; confers resistance to ampicillin, carbenicillin, and related antibiotics
