[The description below was written by a language model from this plasmid's Addgene catalogue record and pLannotate feature annotations shown in this document.]
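Description:
AiP1362 - pAAV-AiE2088m-minBG-SYFP2-4X2C-WPRE3-BGHpA is an AAV transfer plasmid built on a pAAV2 backbone and used to package recombinant adeno-associated virus for enhancer-driven reporter expression in brain cells. The 5.2 kb plasmid is propagated in bacteria through a high-copy ColE1/pUC-type origin and selected with ampicillin via the β-lactamase gene and its native promoter. An f1 phage origin and short remnants of pBR322 bom and rop sequences are also present in the backbone. The annotation finds one complete AAV2 inverted terminal repeat downstream of the cassette and only short ITR fragments upstream. This may reflect how difficult these hairpin repeats are to sequence and annotate, and the listed recombination-deficient growth strain fits the usual need to keep ITRs stable.

Between the ITRs, the enhancer AiE2088m sits in front of the minimal promoter minBG (presumably a minimal beta-globin promoter). A minimal promoter has little activity by itself, so cell-type specificity comes from the enhancer. Neither element was recognised by the automated annotation, but the unannotated stretch upstream of the reporter is where they would lie. The cassette expresses SYFP2, a monomeric, fast-maturing yellow fluorescent protein derived from Aequorea victoria. The name also lists a "4X2C" element after the reporter. The record does not define it, and it corresponds to an unannotated gap between SYFP2 and the WPRE. The transcript ends with WPRE3, a shortened woodchuck posttranscriptional regulatory element detected as two fragments, which boosts expression, followed by the bovine growth hormone polyadenylation signal. The construct belongs to a collection of enhancer AAVs for genetic access to cortical cell types, although the record does not say which population AiE2088m labels.
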