Addgene plasmid #230629: AiP1362 - pAAV-AiE2088m-minBG-SYFP2-4X2C-WPRE3-BGHpA
Purpose: AiE2088m is an enhancer sequence, designed to drive AAV-mediated transgene expression in specific populations of brain cells
Depositing lab: Allen Institute for Brain Science & Bosiljka Tasic. Depositing organization: Allen Institute. Publication: A suite of enhancer AAVs and transgenic mouse lines for genetic access to cortical cell types (preprint). Ben-Simon Y, Hooper M, Narayan S, Daigle T, Dwivedi D, Way SW, Oster A, Stafford DA, Mich JK, Taormina MJ, Martinez RA, Opitz-Araya X, Roth JR, Allen S, Ayala A, Bakken TE, Barcelli T, Barta S, Bendrick J, Bertagnolli D, Bowlus J, Boyer G, Brouner K, Casian B, Casper T, Chakka AB, Chakrabarty R, Chance RK, Chavan S, Departee M, Donadio N, Dotson N, Egdorf T, Gabitto M, Garcia J, Gary A, Gasperini M, Goldy J, Gore BB, Graybuck L, Greisman N, Haeseleer F, Halterman C, Helback O, Hockemeyer D, Huang C, Huff S, Hunker A, Johansen N, Juneau Z, Kalmbach B, Khem S, Kussick E, Kutsal R, Larsen R, Lee C, Lee AY, Leibly M, Lenz GH, Liang E, Lusk N, Malone J, Mollenkopf T, Morin E, Newman D, Ng L, Ngo K, Omstead V, Oyama A, Pham T, Pom CA, Potekhina L, Ransford S, Rette D, Rimorin C, Rocha D, Ruiz A, Sanchez REA, Sedeno-Cortes A, Sevigny JP, Shapovalova N, Shulga L, Sigler AR, Siverts LA, Somasundaram S, Stewart K, Szelenyi E, Tieu M, Trader C, van Velthoven CTJ, Walker M, Weed N, Wirthlin M, Wood T, Wynalda B, Yao Z, Zhou T, Ariza J, Dee N, Reding M, Ronellenfitch K, Mufti S, Sunkin SM, Smith KA, Esposito L, Waters J, Thyagarajan B, Yao S, Lein ES, Zeng H, Levi BP, Ngai J, Ting J, Tasic B. bioRxiv [Preprint]. 2024 Sep 26:2024.06.10.597244. doi: 10.1101/2024.06.10.597244. PubMed 38915722.
Backbone
  Vector backbone: pAAV2
  Vector type: AAV
Growth in bacteria
  Bacterial resistance: Ampicillin, 100 μg/mL
  Growth temperature: 37°C
  Growth strain: NEB Stable
  Copy number: High Copy
Gene/Insert
  Gene/Insert name: SYFP2
  Species: Synthetic
  Promoter: minBG
  Cloning method: Restriction Enzyme; 5′ cloning site MluI (unknown if destroyed); 3′ cloning site SacI (unknown if destroyed)
Terms and licenses: Academic/Nonprofit Terms; Industry Terms: Not Available to Industry
How to cite: AiP1362 - pAAV-AiE2088m-minBG-SYFP2-4X2C-WPRE3-BGHpA was a gift from Allen Institute for Brain Science & Bosiljka Tasic (Addgene plasmid # 230629 ; http://n2t.net/addgene:230629 ; RRID:Addgene_230629)
